Addgene plasmid #127746: pDSM-f3-Ptdh3-ACDH-Trpl3
Purpose: Yeast pathway position 7. ACDH transcription unit with the TDH3 promoter and RPL3 terminator.
Depositing lab: Christopher Voigt. Depositing organization: Massachusetts Institute of Technology. Publication: Iterative algorithm-guided design of massive strain libraries, applied to itaconic acid production in yeast. Young EM, Zhao Z, Gielesen BEM, Wu L, Benjamin Gordon D, Roubos JA, Voigt CA. Metab Eng. 2018 Jul;48:33-43. doi: 10.1016/j.ymben.2018.05.002. Epub 2018 May 9. PubMed 29753070.
Backbone
  Vector backbone: pDSM-f3
  Vector type: Yeast Expression, Synthetic Biology
Growth in bacteria
  Bacterial resistance: Kanamycin, 50 μg/mL
  Growth temperature: 37°C
  Growth strain: DH5alpha
  Copy number: High Copy
Gene/Insert
  Gene/Insert name: acetylating acetaldehyde dehydrogenase (alt name: ACDH)
  Species: Synthetic; L. innocua
  Insert size (bp): 1426
  GenBank ID: MH366500
  Promoter: Ptdh3
  Cloning method: Restriction Enzyme; 5′ cloning site BsaI (destroyed during cloning); 3′ cloning site BsaI (destroyed during cloning)
  Sequencing primers: 5′ GAAACCTTCGAATCCAGCCAGC; 3′ ACTTAGTATGGTCTGTTGGAAAGG
Terms and licenses: Academic/Nonprofit Terms; Industry Terms: Not Available to Industry
Depositor comments: ACDH transcription unit with pathway position 7 homology arms, compatible with 5' position 6 and 3' ChrXV (3int) homology arm. Sequencing primers are also the primers for amplifying DNA for integration into the S. cerevisiae genome.
How to cite: pDSM-f3-Ptdh3-ACDH-Trpl3 was a gift from Christopher Voigt (Addgene plasmid # 127746 ; http://n2t.net/addgene:127746 ; RRID:Addgene_127746)
