[The description below was written by a language model from this plasmid's Addgene catalogue record and pLannotate feature annotations shown in this document.]
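Description:
pDSM-f3-Ptdh3-ACDH-Trpl3 is a yeast synthetic-biology part plasmid built on the pDSM-f3 backbone. It carries a single transcription unit intended for assembly into a multi-gene pathway in the Saccharomyces cerevisiae genome. In E. coli it is maintained as a high-copy plasmid through a ColE1/pUC-type origin and selected with kanamycin via an aph(3')-Ia gene, which appears to be driven by a fragment of the bla promoter. No yeast origin of replication or yeast auxotrophic marker is annotated, which fits a role as a bacterial storage and template vector rather than a yeast episome. Short fragments of rrnB terminators, 5S rRNA and lacZα in the feature table are probably backbone remnants.

The payload is a synthetic coding sequence of about 1.4 kb for the acetylating acetaldehyde dehydrogenase (ACDH) of Listeria innocua. It sits between the strong constitutive TDH3 (GAP) promoter and the RPL3 terminator and was assembled through BsaI sites that were destroyed during cloning. The automated annotation detects the TDH3 promoter but does not label the ACDH coding sequence, the RPL3 terminator or the homology arms, although an unannotated span downstream of the promoter is large enough to hold them. Two minimal FRT sites in opposite orientation flank this region, and the record does not say what they are for.

According to the depositor, the unit occupies pathway position 7 and is flanked by homology arms that match position 6 on the 5′ side and the chromosome XV (3int) integration arm on the 3′ side. The cassette is PCR-amplified from the plasmid with the listed sequencing primers and then combined with the neighbouring units by homologous recombination during genomic integration. It belongs to a combinatorial strain-library effort aimed at itaconic acid production in yeast.
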