Features (pLannotate 1.2.2; 11 found; start..end, strand, type, name):
     29..69      +  terminator     rrnB T1 terminator (fragment): transcription terminator T1 from the E. coli rrnB gene
    113..146     +  protein_bind   FRT (minimal): supports FLP-mediated excision but not integration (Turan and Bode, 2011) FLP recombinase from the Saccharomyces cerevisiae 2μ plasmid
    210..809     +  promoter       GAP promoter (fragment): S. cerevisiae TDH3; promoter for glyceraldehyde-3-phosphate dehydrogenase
   2513..2546    -  protein_bind   FRT (minimal): supports FLP-mediated excision but not integration (Turan and Bode, 2011) FLP recombinase from the Saccharomyces cerevisiae 2μ plasmid
   3016..3035    +  CDS            lacZα (fragment): LacZα fragment of β-galactosidase; lacZ fragment
   3060..3077    -  terminator     rrnB T2 terminator (fragment): transcription terminator T2 from the E. coli rrnB gene
   3302..3890    -  rep_origin     ori: high-copy-number ColE1/pMB1/pBR322/pUC origin of replication
   4012..4821    -  CDS            KanR: aminoglycoside phosphotransferase; aph(3')-Ia; confers resistance to kanamycin in bacteria or G418 (Geneticin®) in eukaryotes
   4824..4920    -  promoter       AmpR promoter (fragment): bla
   4950..4974    -  CDS            KanR (fragment): aminoglycoside phosphotransferase; aph(3')-Ia; confers resistance to kanamycin in bacteria or G418 (Geneticin®) in eukaryotes
   5003..25      +  ncRNA          5S rRNA (across the origin): Accession: RF00001 - 5S ribosomal RNA
>Addgene plasmid #127746 | pDSM-f3-Ptdh3-ACDH-Trpl3 | addgene full sequence | sequence record 254153 | Addgene NGS Result
CATGCGAGAGTAGGGAACTGCCAGGCATCAAATAAAACGAAAGGCTCAGTCGAAAGACTGGGCCTTTCGC
CCGGGCTAATTAGGGGGTGTCGCCCTTATTCGACTCTATAGTGAAGTTCCTATTCTCTAGAAAGTATAGG
AACTTCTGAAGTGGGGAAACCTTCGAATCCAGCCAGCATGTCGACACCCACAAGATGTAGTGCACGTGCT
TAGTCAAAAAATTAGCCTTTTAATTCTGCTGTAACCCGTACATGCCCAAAATAGGGGGCGGGTTACACAG
AATATATAACATCGTAGGTGTCTGGGTGAACAGTTTATTCCTGGCATCCACTAAATATAATGGAGCCCGC
TTTTTAAGCTGGCATCCAGAAAAAAAAAGAATCCCAGCACCAAAATATTGTTTTCTTCACCAACCATCAG
TTCATAGGTCCATTCTCTTAGCGCAACTACAGAGAACAGGGGCACAAACAGGCAAAAAACGGGCACAACC
TCAATGGAGTGATGCAACCTGCCTGGAGTAAATGATGACACAAGGCAATTGACCCACGCATGTATCTATC
TCATTTTCTTACACCTTCTATTACCTTCTGCTCTCTCTGATTTGGAAAAAGCTGAAAAAAAAGGTTGAAA
CCAGTTCCCTGAAATTATTCCCCTACTTGACTAATAAGTATATAAAGACGGTAGGTATTGATTGTAATTC
TGTAAATCTATTTCTTAAACTTCTTAAATTCTACTTTTATAGTTAGTCTTTTTTTTAGTTTTAAAACACC
AAGAACTTAGTTTCGAATAAACACACATAAACAAACAAAATGGAATCTTTGGAATTGGAACAATTAGTCA
AGAAGGTTTTGTTGGAAAAATTGGCTGAACAAAAGGAAGTTCCAACCAAGACCACCACCCAAGGTGCCAA
GTCCGGTGTTTTCGACACCGTCGATGAAGCTGTCCAAGCTGCTGTCATTGCTCAAAACTGTTACAAGGAA
AAATCTTTGGAAGAAAGAAGAAACGTTGTCAAGGCCATCAGAGAAGCTTTGTACCCAGAAATCGAAACCA
TTGCCACCAGAGCTGTTGCTGAAACCGGTATGGGTAATGTCACTGACAAGATCTTGAAGAACACTTTGGC
CATCGAAAAGACCCCAGGTGTTGAAGATTTGTACACTGAAGTTGCCACTGGTGACAACGGTATGACTTTG
TACGAATTGTCTCCATACGGTGTCATCGGTGCTGTTGCCCCATCTACCAACCCAACTGAAACTTTGATCT
GTAACTCCATTGGTATGTTGGCTGCTGGTAATGCTGTTTTCTACTCTCCTCACCCAGGTGCCAAGAACAT
CTCTTTATGGTTAATCGAAAAATTGAACACCATTGTCCGTGACTCTTGTGGTATCGACAACTTGATTGTC
ACTGTTGCCAAGCCTTCCATCCAAGCTGCTCAAGAAATGATGAACCATCCAAAGGTCCCATTGTTGGTTA
TCACTGGTGGTCCAGGTGTTGTCTTGCAAGCTATGCAATCTGGTAAGAAGGTCATTGGTGCTGGTGCTGG
TAACCCACCATCTATCGTCGATGAAACTGCTAACATTGAAAAGGCTGCCGCTGATATCGTTGACGGTGCT
TCTTTCGACCACAACATCCTATGTATTGCTGAAAAATCCGTTGTTGCCGTTGACTCCATTGCTGATTTCT
TATTATTCCAAATGGAAAAGAACGGTGCTTTGCACGTTACCAACCCATCTGATATCCAAAAATTGGAAAA
GGTTGCTGTCACTGACAAGGGTGTCACCAACAAGAAATTGGTTGGTAAGTCTGCTACTGAAATCTTGAAG
GAAGCTGGTATTGCTTGTGACTTCACTCCAAGATTAATCATTGTCGAAACTGAAAAGTCCCACCCATTTG
CCACCGTTGAATTGTTGATGCCAATTGTCCCAGTTGTCAGAGTTCCAGACTTCGATGAAGCTTTGGAAGT
TGCCATCGAATTGGAACAAGGTTTGCACCACACTGCTACCATGCACTCTCAAAACATCTCCAGATTGAAC
AAGGCTGCTAGAGACATGCAAACTTCCATCTTTGTCAAGAACGGTCCATCTTTCGCTGGTTTAGGTTTCA
GAGGTGAAGGTTCCACTACTTTCACCATTGCTACCCCAACTGGTGAAGGTACCACCACCGCTAGACATTT
CGCTAGAAGAAGAAGATGTGTTTTGACTGATGGTTTCTCCATACGTTAAAAAGTTTTGTTAGAAAATAAA
TCATTTTTTAATTGAGCATTCTTATTCCTATTTTATTTAAATAGTTTTATGTATTGTTAGCTACATACAA
CAGTTTAAATCAAATTTTCTTTTTCCCAAGTCCAAAATGGAGGTTTATTTTGATGACCCGCATGCGATTA
TGTTTTGAAAGTATAAGACTACATACATGTACATATATTTAAACATGTAAACCCGTCCATTATATTGCCC
TCAGAAAGCCTGTATGCGAAGCCACAATCCTTTCCAACAGACCATACTAAGTAAAATGAAGTGAAGTTCC
TATACTTTCTAGAGAATAGGAACTTCTATAGTGAGTCGAATAAGGGCGACACAAAATTTATTCTAAATGC
ATAATAAATACTGATAACATCTTATAGTTTGTATTATATTTTGTATTATCGTTGACATGTATAATTTTGA
TATCAAAAACTGATTTTCCCTTTATTATTTTCGAGATTTATTTTCTTAATTCTCTTTAACAAACTAGAAA
TATTGTATATACAAAAAATCATAAATAATAGATGAATAGTTTAATTATAGGTGTTCATCAATCGAAAAAG
CAACGTATCTTATTTAAAGTGCGTTGCTTTTTTCTCATTTATAAGGTTAAATAATTCTCATATATCAAGC
AAAGTGACAGGCGCCCTTAAATATTCTGACAAATGCTCTTTCCCTAAACTCCCCCCATAAAAAAACCCGC
CGAAGCGGGTTTTTACGTTATTTGCGGATTAACGATTACTCGTTATCAGAACCGCCCAGGGGGCCCGAGC
TTAAGACTGGCCGTCGTTTTACAACACAGAAAGAGTTTGTAGAAACGCAAAAAGGCCATCCGTCAGGGGC
CTTCTGCTTAGTTTGATGCCTGGCAGTTCCCTACTCTCGCCTTCCGCTTCCTCGCTCACTGACTCGCTGC
GCTCGGTCGTTCGGCTGCGGCGAGCGGTATCAGCTCACTCAAAGGCGGTAATACGGTTATCCACAGAATC
AGGGGATAACGCAGGAAAGAACATGTGAGCAAAAGGCCAGCAAAAGGCCAGGAACCGTAAAAAGGCCGCG
TTGCTGGCGTTTTTCCATAGGCTCCGCCCCCCTGACGAGCATCACAAAAATCGACGCTCAAGTCAGAGGT
GGCGAAACCCGACAGGACTATAAAGATACCAGGCGTTTCCCCCTGGAAGCTCCCTCGTGCGCTCTCCTGT
TCCGACCCTGCCGCTTACCGGATACCTGTCCGCCTTTCTCCCTTCGGGAAGCGTGGCGCTTTCTCATAGC
TCACGCTGTAGGTATCTCAGTTCGGTGTAGGTCGTTCGCTCCAAGCTGGGCTGTGTGCACGAACCCCCCG
TTCAGCCCGACCGCTGCGCCTTATCCGGTAACTATCGTCTTGAGTCCAACCCGGTAAGACACGACTTATC
GCCACTGGCAGCAGCCACTGGTAACAGGATTAGCAGAGCGAGGTATGTAGGCGGTGCTACAGAGTTCTTG
AAGTGGTGGGCTAACTACGGCTACACTAGAAGAACAGTATTTGGTATCTGCGCTCTGCTGAAGCCAGTTA
CCTTCGGAAAAAGAGTTGGTAGCTCTTGATCCGGCAAACAAACCACCGCTGGTAGCGGTGGTTTTTTTGT
TTGCAAGCAGCAGATTACGCGCAGAAAAAAAGGATCTCAAGAAGATCCTTTGATCTTTTCTACGGGGTCT
GACGCTCAGTGGAACGACGCGCGCGTAACTCACGTTAAGGGATTTTGGTCATGAGCTTGCGCCGTCCCGT
CAAGTCAGCGTAATGCTCTGCTTAGAAAAACTCATCGAGCATCAAATGAAATTGCAATTTATTCATATCA
GGATTATCAATACCATATTTTTGAAAAAGCCGTTTCTGTAATGAAGGAGAAAACTCACCGAGGCAGTTCC
ATAGGATGGCAAGATCCTGGTATCGGTCTGCGATTCCGACTCGTCCAACATCAATACAACCTATTAATTT
CCCCTCGTCAAAAATAAGGTTATCAAGTGAGAAATCACCATGAGTGACGACTGAATCCGGTGAGAATGGC
AAAAGTTTATGCATTTCTTTCCAGACTTGTTCAACAGGCCAGCCATTACGCTCGTCATCAAAATCACTCG
CATCAACCAAACCGTTATTCATTCGTGATTGCGCCTGAGCGAGGCGAAATACGCGATCGCTGTTAAAAGG
ACAATTACAAACAGGAATCGAGTGCAACCGGCGCAGGAACACTGCCAGCGCATCAACAATATTTTCACCT
GAATCAGGATATTCTTCTAATACCTGGAACGCTGTTTTTCCGGGGATCGCAGTGGTGAGTAACCATGCAT
CATCAGGAGTACGGATAAAATGCTTGATGGTCGGAAGTGGCATAAATTCCGTCAGCCAGTTTAGTCTGAC
CATCTCATCTGTAACATCATTGGCAACGCTACCTTTGCCATGTTTCAGAAACAACTCTGGCGCATCGGGC
TTCCCATACAAGCGATAGATTGTCGCACCTGATTGCCCGACATTATCGCGAGCCCATTTATACCCATATA
AATCAGCATCCATGTTGGAATTTAATCGCGGCCTCGACGTTTCCCGTTGAATATGGCTCATATTCTTCCT
TTTTCAATATTATTGAAGCATTTATCAGGGTTATTGTCTCATGAGCGGATACATATTTGAATGTATTTAG
AAAAATAAACAAATAGGGGTCAGTGTTACAACCAATTAACCAATTCTGAACATTATCGCGAGCCCATTTA
TACCTGAATATGGCTCATAACACCCCTTGTTTGCCTGGCGGCAGTAGCGCGGTGGTCCCACCTGACCCCA
TGCCGAACTCAGAAGTGAAACGCCGTAGCGCCGATGGTAGTGTGGGGACTCCC
